Addgene plasmid #8493: HOXA9 (murine) no-tags pET
Depositing lab: Corey Largman. Depositing organization: San Francisco VA Health Care System. Publication: AbdB-like Hox proteins stabilize DNA binding by the Meis1 homeodomain proteins. Shen WF, Montgomery JC, Rozenfeld S, Moskow JJ, Lawrence HJ, Buchberg AM, Largman C. Mol Cell Biol 1997 Nov;17(11):6448-58. PubMed 9343407.
Backbone
  Vector backbone: pET28b
  Backbone manufacturer: Novagen
  Backbone size w/o insert (bp): 5369
  Vector type: Bacterial Expression
Growth in bacteria
  Bacterial resistance: Kanamycin, 50 μg/mL
  Growth temperature: 37°C
  Growth strain: DH5alpha
  Copy number: Unknown
Gene/Insert
  Gene/Insert name: HoxA9 (alt names: HOXA9; HOX1G; HOX1.7)
  Species: M. musculus (mouse)
  Insert size (bp): 1012
  Mutation: makes protein by Western
  Entrez Gene: Hoxa9 (a.k.a. D6a9, Hox-1.7)
  Cloning method: Restriction Enzyme; 5′ cloning site NcoI (not destroyed); 3′ cloning site HindIII/NotI blunt (destroyed during cloning)
  Sequencing primers: 5′ T7; 3′ T7 terminator
Terms and licenses: Academic/Nonprofit Terms; Industry Terms: Not Available to Industry
Depositor comments: Deborah Wolgemuth
How to cite: HOXA9 (murine) no-tags pET was a gift from Corey Largman (Addgene plasmid # 8493 ; http://n2t.net/addgene:8493 ; RRID:Addgene_8493)
