[The description below was written by a language model from this plasmid's Addgene catalogue record.]
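Description:
HOXA9 (murine) no-tags pET is a bacterial expression plasmid built on the Novagen pET28b backbone (about 5.4 kb without insert) and carrying the mouse Hoxa9 coding sequence, also known as Hox-1.7, as an insert of roughly 1 kb. The plasmid is selected with kanamycin and is maintained in a standard cloning strain. No feature table accompanies the record, so the regulatory elements can only be inferred from the backbone. pET28b-type vectors place the insert under a T7 promoter with a lac operator and a T7 terminator, which fits the listed T7 and T7 terminator sequencing primers. Expression from such a promoter requires a source of T7 RNA polymerase, whether a suitable bacterial host or an in vitro transcription/translation system.

The insert was cloned by restriction digestion. The NcoI site at the 5′ end was retained, and the 3′ junction is a blunted HindIII/NotI fusion that destroyed those sites. In pET28 vectors the NcoI site overlaps the vector's start codon and lies upstream of the N-terminal His-tag and T7-tag region, so cloning there typically removes those tags. This matches the "no-tags" name, which indicates a native, untagged HoxA9 protein. The record lists no sequence mutation, and the depositor notes only that protein production was confirmed by Western blot.

The associated publication concerns how AbdB-like Hox proteins stabilize DNA binding by Meis1 homeodomain proteins. This suggests the construct was used to produce untagged HoxA9 for protein–DNA and protein–protein interaction studies, though the record does not state the specific application.
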