>Addgene plasmid #8493 | HOXA9 (murine) no-tags pET | depositor partial sequence | sequence record 6708 | Author sequence
AAGGAGATATACCATGGCCACCACCGGGGCCCTGGGCAACTACTATGTGGACTCCTTCCTGCTGGGCGCC
GACGCTGCTGATGAGCTGGGTGCGGGACGCTACGCTCCAGGGACCCTGGGTCAACCCCCAAGGCAGGCGG
CAGCTCTTGCCGAACACCCCGACTTCAGTCCTTGCAGCTTCCAGTCCAAGGCGGCGGTGTTTGGTGCCTC
GTGGAACCCAGTGCACGCGGCGGGCGCCAATGCGGTGCCTGCTGCAGTGTATCATCACCACCACCACCCC
TACGTGCATCCCCAGGCGCCCGTGGCGGCGGCGGCGCCGGACGGCAGGTATATGCGCTCCTGGCTGGAAC
CCACGCCCGGTGCGCTCTCCTTCGCGGGCTTACCCTCCAGCCGGCCTTATGGCATTAAACCTGAACCGCT
CTCGGCCAGAAGGGGTGACTGTCCCACGCTTGACACTCACACTTTGTCCCTGACTGACTATGCTTGTGGT
TCTCCTCCAGTTGATAGAGAAAAACAACCCAGCGAAGGCGCCTTCTCCGAAAACAATGCCGAGAATGAGA
GCGGCGGAGACAAGCCCCCCATCGATCCCAATAACCCGGCTGCCAACTGGCTACATGCTCGCTCCACTCG
GAAGAAGCGATGCCCCTACACAAAACACCAGACGCTGGAACTGGAGAAGGAGTTTCTGTTTAACATGTAC
CTCACACGGGACCGCAGGTACGAGGTGGCCCGGCTGCTCAACCTCACCGAAAGGCAGGTCAAGATCTGGT
TCCAGAACCGCAGGATGAAAATGAAGAAAATCAACAAGGACCGAGCAAAAGACGAGTGAGCCTTTTAGGG
GCTCATTTAAAAAGAGAGCAAGCTAGAAAGAAAAAGAAAGGACTGTCCGTCTCCCTCTGTCTCCTCTCCC
CCAAACCCAGCCTCCACCCGCACAAAGGGGCTCTAAATCCCAGGCCTCATCTCCCCACTGGCAGTCCGTG
CTCAGGCTGGCTCTTAGGCCTGCGGCTTTGATGGAGGAGGTATTGTAAGCTT
