>Addgene plasmid #8493 | HOXA9 (murine) no-tags pET | addgene partial sequence | sequence record 17359 | 8493 with T7
AATTCCCTCTAGAATATTTTGTTTAACTTTAAGAAGGAGATATACCATGGCCACCACCGGGGCCCTGGGC
AACTACTATGTGGACTCCTTCCTGCTGGGCGCCGACGCTGCTGATGAGCTGGGTGCGGGACGCTACGCTC
CAGGGACCCTGGGTCAACCCCCAAGGCAGGCGGCAGCTCTGGCCGAACACCCCGACTTCAGTCCTTGCAG
CTTCCAGTCCAAGGCGGCGGTGTTTGGTGCCTCGTGGAACCCAGTGCACGCGGCGGGCGCCAATGCGGTG
CCTGCTGCAGTGTATCATCACCACCACCACCCCTACGTGCATCCCCAGGCGCCCGTGGCGGCGGCGGCGC
CGGACGGCAGGTATATGCGCTCCTGGCTGGAACCCACGCCCGGTGCGCTCTCCTTCGCGGGCTTACCCTC
CAGCCGGCCTTATGGCATTAAACCTGAACCGCTCTCGGCCAGAAGGGGTGACTGTCCCACGCTTGACACT
CACACTTTGTCCCTGACTGACTATGCTTGTGGTTCTCCTCCAGTTGATAGAGAAAAACAACCCAGCGAAG
GCGCCTTCTCCGAAAACAATGCCGAGAATGAGAGCGGCGGAGACAAGCCCCCCATCGATCCCAATAACCC
GGCTGCCAACTGGCTACATGCTCGCTCCACTCGGAAGAAGCGATGCCCCTACACAAAACACCAGACGCTG
GAACTGGAGAAGGAGTTTCTGTTTAACATGTACCTCACACGGGACCGCAGGTACGAGGTGGCCCGGCTGC
TCAACCTCACCGAAAGGCAGGTCAAGATCTGGTTCCAGAACCGCAGGATGAAAATGAAGAAAATCAACAA
GGACCGAGCAAAGACATGAGCTTTNAGGGTCATTGGCTCATTTAAAAA
